>Addgene plasmid #183133 | 1056E | addgene full sequence | sequence record 362098 | Addgene NGS Result
TATCCACAGAATCAGGGGATAACGCAGGAAAGAACATGTGAGCAAAAGGCCAGCAAAAGGCCAGGAACCG
TAAAAAGGCCGCGTTGCTGGCGTTTTTCCATAGGCTCCGCCCCCCTGACGAGCATCACAAAAATCGACGC
TCAAGTCAGAGGTGGCGAAACCCGACAGGACTATAAAGATACCAGGCGTTTCCCCCTGGAAGCTCCCTCG
TGCGCTCTCCTGTTCCGACCCTGCCGCTTACCGGATACCTGTCCGCCTTTCTCCCTTCGGGAAGCGTGGC
GCTTTCTCATAGCTCACGCTGTAGGTATCTCAGTTCGGTGTAGGTCGTTCGCTCCAAGCTGGGCTGTGTG
CACGAACCCCCCGTTCAGCCCGACCGCTGCGCCTTATCCGGTAACTATCGTCTTGAGTCCAACCCGGTAA
GACACGACTTATCGCCACTGGCAGCAGCCACTGGTAACAGGATTAGCAGAGCGAGGTATGTAGGCGGTGC
TACAGAGTTCTTGAAGTGGTGGCCTAACTACGGCTACACTAGAAGAACAGTATTTGGTATCTGCGCTCTG
CTGAAGCCAGTTACCTTCGGAAAAAGAGTTGGTAGCTCTTGATCCGGCAAACAAACCACCGCTGGTAGCG
GTGGTTTTTTTGTTTGCAAGCAGCAGATTACGCGCAGAAAAAAAGGATCTCAAGAAGATCCTTTGATCTT
TTCTACGGGGTCTGACGCTCAGTGGAACGAAAACTCACGTTAAGGGATTTTGGTCATGAGATTATCAAAA
AGGATCTTCACCTAGATCCTTTTAAATTAAAAATGAAGTTTTAAATCAATCTAAAGTATATATGAGTAAA
CTTGGTCTGACAGTTACCAATGCTTAATCAGTGAGGCACCTATCTCAGCGATCTGTCTATTTCGTTCATC
CATAGTTGCCTGACTCCCCGTCGTGTAGATAACTACGATACGGGAGGGCTTACCATCTGGCCCCAGTGCT
GCAATGATACCGCGAGACCCACGCTCACCGGCTCCAGATTTATCAGCAATAAACCAGCCAGCCGGAAGGG
CCGAGCGCAGAAGTGGTCCTGCAACTTTATCCGCCTCCATCCAGTCTATTAATTGTTGCCGGGAAGCTAG
AGTAAGTAGTTCGCCAGTTAATAGTTTGCGCAACGTTGTTGCCATTGCTACAGGCATCGTGGTGTCACGC
TCGTCGTTTGGTATGGCTTCATTCAGCTCCGGTTCCCAACGATCAAGGCGAGTTACATGATCCCCCATGT
TGTGCAAAAAAGCGGTTAGCTCCTTCGGTCCTCCGATCGTTGTCAGAAGTAAGTTGGCCGCAGTGTTATC
ACTCATGGTTATGGCAGCACTGCATAATTCTCTTACTGTCATGCCATCCGTAAGATGCTTTTCTGTGACT
GGTGAGTACTCAACCAAGTCATTCTGAGAATAGTGTATGCGGCGACCGAGTTGCTCTTGCCCGGCGTCAA
TACGGGATAATACCGCGCCACATAGCAGAACTTTAAAAGTGCTCATCATTGGAAAACGTTCTTCGGGGCG
AAAACTCTCAAGGATCTTACCGCTGTTGAGATCCAGTTCGATGTAACCCACTCGTGCACCCAACTGATCT
TCAGCATCTTTTACTTTCACCAGCGTTTCTGGGTGAGCAAAAACAGGAAGGCAAAATGCCGCAAAAAAGG
GAATAAGGGCGACACGGAAATGTTGAATACTCATACTCTTCCTTTTTCAATATTATTGAAGCATTTATCA
GGGTTATTGTCTCATGAGCGGATACATATTTGAATGTATTTAGAAAAATAAACAAATAGGGGTTCCGCGC
ACATTTCCCCGAAAAGTGCCACCTGACGTCTAAGAAACCATTATTATCATGACATTAACCTATAAAAATA
GGCGTATCACGAGGCCCTTTCGTCTCGCGCGTTTCGGTGATGACGGTGAAAACCTCTGACACATGCAGCT
CCCGGAGACGGTCACAGCTTGTCTGTAAGCGGATGCCGGGAGCAGACAAGCCCGTCAGGGCGCGTCAGCG
GGTGTTGGCGGGTGTCGGGGCTGGCTTAACTATGCGGCATCAGAGCAGATTGTACTGAGAGTGCACCATA
TGCGGTGTGAAATACCGCACAGATGCGTAAGGAGAAAATACCGCATCAGGCGCCATTCGCCATTCAGGCT
GCGCAACTGTTGGGAAGGGCGATCGGTGCGGGCCTCTTCGCTATTACGCCAGCTGGCGAAAGGGGGATGT
GCTGCAAGGCGATTAAGTTGGGTAACGCCAGGGTTTTCCCAGTCACGACGTTGTAAAACGACGGCCAGTG
CCAAGCTTTGTTTAAAAATATAACAAAATTGTGATCCCACAAAATGAAGTGGGGCAAAATCAAATAATTA
ATAGTGTCCGTAAACTTGTTGGTCTTCAACTTTTTGAGGAACACGTTGGACGGCAAATCCGTGACTATAA
CACAAGTTGATTTAATAATTTTAGCCAACACGTCGGGCTGCGTGTTTTTTGCCGACGCGTCTGTGTACAC
GTTGATTAACTGGTCGATTAAACTGTTGAAATAATTTAATTTTTGGTTCTTCTTTAAATCTGTGATGAAA
TTTTTTAAAATAACTTTAAATTCTTCATTGGTAAAAAATGCCACGTTTTGCAACTTGTGAGGGTCTAATA
TGAGGTCAAACTCAGTAGGAGTTTTATCCAAAAAAGAAAACATGATTACGTCTGTACACGAACGCGTATT
AACGCAGAGTGCAAAGTATAAGAGGGTTAAAAAATATATTTTACGCACCATATACGCATCGGGTTGATAT
CGTTAATATGGATCAATTTGAACAGTTGATTAACGTGTCTCTGCTCAAGTCTTTGATCAAAACGCAAATC
GACGAAAATGTGTCGGACAATATCAAGTCGATGAGCGAAAAACTAAAAAGGCTAGAATACGACAATCTCA
CAGACAGCGTTGAGATATACGGTATTCACGACAGCAGGCTGAATAATAAAAAAATTAGAAACTATTATTT
AACCCTAGAAAGATAATCATATTGTGACGTACGTTAAAGATAATCATGCGTAAAATTGACGCATGTGTTT
TATCGGTCTGTATATCGAGGTTTATTTATTAATTTGAATAGATATTAAGTTTTATTATATTTACACTTAC
ATACTAATAATAAATTCAACAAACAATTTATTTATGTTTATTTATTTATTAAAAAAAAACAAAAACTCAA
AATTTCTTCTATAAAGTAACAAAACTTTTAAACATTCTCTCTTTTACAAAAATAAACTTATTTTGTACTT
TAAAAACAGTCATGTTGTATTATAAAATAAGTAATTAGCTTAACTTATACATAATAGAAACAAATTATAC
TTATTAGTCAGTCAGAAACAACTTTGGCACATATCAATATTATGCTCTCGACAAATAACTTTTTTGCATT
TTTTGCACGATGCATTTGCCTTTCGCCTTATTTTAGAGGGGCAGTAAGTACAGTAAGTACGTTTTTTCAT
TACTGGCTCTTCAGTACTGTCATCTGATGTACCAGGCACTTCATTTGGCAAAATATTAGAGATATTATCG
CGCAAATATCTCTTCAAAGTAGGAGCTTCTAAACGCTTACGCATAAACGATGACGTCAGGCTCATGTAAA
GGTTTCTCATAAATTTTTTGCGACTTTGAACCTTTTCTCCCTTGCTACTGACATTATGGCTGTATATAAT
AAAAGAATTTATGCAGGCAATGTTTATCATTCCGTACAATAATGCCATAGGCCACCTATTCGTCTTCCTA
CTGCAGGTCATCACAGAACACATTTGGTCTAGCGTGTCCACTCCGCCTTTAGTTTGATTATAATACATAA
CCATTTGCGGTTTACCGGTACTTTCGTTGATAGAAGCATCCTCATCACAAGATGATAATAAGTATACCAT
CTTAGCTGGCTTCGGTTTATATGAGACGAGAGTAAGGGGTCCGTCAAAACAAAACATCGATGTTCCCACT
GGCCTGGAGCGACTGTTTTTCAGTACTTCCGGTATCTCGCGTTTGTTTGATCGCACGGTTCCCACAATGG
TTAATTCGAGCTCGCCCGGGGTTTAAACACCCGTACTTTAAGTTATCCTGATTTGGAAAAAAATTTTAAC
ATTTGAAGTTTTTATTGTTTAGAAAATTCAATGGAGTCGCCCCACATATGGGACAGGGTTGGCTTTATCT
GGTGCCTGTCAGTGTGTTTAATACTTTTCCATCTATTACTGTCAAGTATAAACTAAAGTTTATATAGACC
GTTTTCCCATTTTCATAAACAAATTTGGAAGACTGCAAAATCTTATTTTGCTTCTCCAAGTTTGTATGCT
CCTTTATTAAGCATTCCTTTGTTTCCTTTATGAATTTCAACTTTAGAGACCTGCAGAACCTGATAGATTG
TGGAAATCAATTGTTCCATAGTATATTTCCGCTAGAATCAATCATTCGTAAAGGAGTTTCTGCTGTGGCG
AATATACTGCCATCGACATCACACTTCTGTGGACCTGCAAATCCCTGTTTGTAGTTCGAATGACCTGAGC
TTCCATCGTATCCATAACTAAGTAGAAGTTCGGCGATTAAAAATGTTGTCCCTTGATCTTTCCTTATTTT
CTAAACAACTTTTTTTTGTAAAGTTAAAATCCGGCCAGCTGTGTGGTTAAGCAAACTTAGCAAAGGCACT
TCTGCTTTTGTGTCATTCGTTCTTTTTGTTTGCAACTTCGTAGTACGAGGAAAAAGGTTGTTTTTCGTTT
GATCTCTAATTGAGATATTTTGTTGCTTGGTTAAATTTTGATCTTAAAGAACAGCTAGTGCGTCGTTAAA
TAGTATTTTCTCCAATTTCGCGAGGGGCTGACTTATTAAGGTGTGCATGCTCTTGGCTTTTTCAGGGCAG
ATAGCAAACAGTTTTATAATACATGCCAGATCTGATTTACTGCCCTTACGCGCAGCCGCACTAGCTGAAT
TTATTAATAATTTAATATTTCCAGCCGTGGATTTGATCAAATTTTAAGCTGCTCTTCTCTGAGCCCTTGC
TCTCGACAACAAATAAGGCAATGCGGCCGCTTTTTGCTCACCTGTGATTGCTCCTACTCAAATACAAAAA
CATCAAATTTTCTGTCAATAAAGCATATTTATTTATATTTATTTTACAGGAAAGAATTCCTTTTAAAGTG
TATTTTAACCTATAATGAAAAACGATTAAAAAAAATACATAAAATAATTCGAAAATTTTTGAATAGCCCA
GGTTGATAAAAATTCATTTCATACGTTTTATAACTTATGCCCCTAAGTATTTTTTGACCATAGTGTTTCA
ATTCTACATTAATTTTACAGAGTAGAATGAAACGCCACCTACTCAGCCAAGAGGCGAAAAGGTTAGCTCG
CCAAGCAGAGAGGGCGCCAGTGCTCACTACTTTTTATAATTCTCAACTTCTTTTTCCAGACTCAGTTCGT
ATATATAGACCTATTTTCAATTTAACGTCGGCTTCCCGGCGAATCGAAGAGTTTTAGAGCTAGAAATAGC
AAGTTAAAATAAGGCTAGTCCGTTATCAACTTGAAAAAGTGGCACCGAGTCGGTGCTTTTTTGCCTACCT
GGAGCCTGAGAGTTGTTCAATAAAATAAAAATGTTTCGTTTTTTTGCTTTCGCCAGTATTTATTATTTTT
CATCAATATGTATTCAATTTGGTATGTATTTAGTAATTGTAATATATAGACAATGGTTTTCCGTTGACGT
ACATACATCTGACGTGTGTTTATTTAGACATAATAGTTATGTTTTCACATCTTTTTAATGTTCGCTTAAT
GCGTATGCATTAATTAACATACTCGGTGGCCTCCCCACCACCAACTTTTTTGCACTGCAAAAAAACACGC
TTTTGCACGCGGGCCCATACATAGTACAAACTCTACGTTTCGTAGACTATTTTACATAAATAGTCTACAC
CGTTGTATACGCTCCAAATACACTACCACACATTGAACCTTTTTGCAGTGCAAAAAAGTACGTGTCGGCA
GTCACGTAGGCCGGCCTTATCGGGTCGCGTCCTGTCACGTACGAATCACATTATCGGACCGGACGAGTGT
TGTCTTATCGTGACAGGACGCCAGCTTCCTGTGTTGCTAACCGCAGCCGGACGCAACTCCTTATCGGAAC
AGGACGCGCCTCCATATCAGCCGCGCGTTATCTCATGCGCGTGACCGGACACGAGGCGCCCGTCCCGCTT
ATCGCGCCTATAAATACAGCCCGCAACGATCTGGTAAACACAGTTGAACAGCATCTGTTACAGCGACACA
ACATGAGCCGGTCCAACAACGCCAACGCGCCCACGCCATCCAACCGCCGCCGCAACCTGTCTCTGGTGGC
TAGCATGGTGAGCAAGGGCGAGGAGCTGTTCACCGGGGTGGTGCCCATCCTGGTCGAGCTGGACGGCGAC
GTAAACGGCCACAAGTTCAGCGTGTCCGGCGAGGGCGAGGGCGATGCCACCTACGGCAAGCTGACCCTGA
AGCTGATCTGCACCACCGGCAAGCTGCCCGTGCCCTGGCCCACCCTCGTGACCACCCTGGGCTACGGCCT
GCAGTGCTTCGCCCGCTACCCCGACCACATGAAGCAGCACGACTTCTTCAAGTCCGCCATGCCCGAAGGC
TACGTCCAGGAGCGCACCATCTTCTTCAAGGACGACGGCAACTACAAGACCCGCGCCGAGGTGAAGTTCG
AGGGCGACACCCTGGTGAACCGCATCGAGCTGAAGGGCATCGACTTCAAGGAGGACGGCAACATCCTGGG
GCACAAGCTGGAGTACAACTACAACAGCCACAACGTCTATATCACCGCCGACAAGCAGAAGAACGGCATC
AAGGCCAACTTCAAGATCCGCCACAACATCGAGGACGGCGGCGTGCAGCTCGCCGACCACTACCAGCAGA
ACACCCCCATCGGCGACGGCCCCGTGCTGCTGCCCGACAACCACTACCTGAGCTACCAGTCCAAGCTGAG
CAAAGACCCCAACGAGAAGCGCGATCACATGGTCCTGCTGGAGTTCGTGACCGCCGCCGGGATCACTCTC
GGCATGGACGAGCTGTACAAGTAAGCGCTGACTCTAGATCATAATCAGCCATACCACATTTGTAGAGGTT
TTACTTGCTTTAAAAAACCTCCCACACCTCCCCCTGAACCTGAAACATAAAATGAATGCAATTGTTGTTG
TTAACTTGTTTATTGCAGCTTATAATGGTTACAAATAAAGCAATAGCATCACAAATTTCACAAATAAAGC
ATTTTTTTCACTGCATTCTAGTTGTGGTTTGTCCAAACTCATCAATGTATCTTAAAGCTTCTTAAGTTTT
TGCTCACCTGTGATTGCTCCTACTCAAATACAAAAACATCAAATTTTCTGTCAATAAAGCATATTTATTT
ATATTTATTTTACAGGAAAGAATTCCTTTTAAAGTGTATTTTAACCTATAATGAAAAACGATTAAAAAAA
ATACATAAAATAATTCGAAAATTTTTGAATAGCCCAGGTTGATAAAAATTCATTTCATACGTTTTATAAC
TTATGCCCCTAAGTATTTTTTGACCATAGTGTTTCAATTCTACATTAATTTTACAGAGTAGAATGAAACG
CCACCTACTCAGCCAAGAGGCGAAAAGGTTAGCTCGCCAAGCAGAGAGGGCGCCAGTGCTCACTACTTTT
TATAATTCTCAACTTCTTTTTCCAGACTCAGTTCGTATATATAGACCTATTTTCAATTTAACGTCGGTGA
GCTTCGCAACACAACGGTTTTAGAGCTAGAAATAGCAAGTTAAAATAAGGCTAGTCCGTTATCAACTTGA
AAAAGTGGCACCGAGTCGGTGCTTTTTTGCCTACCTGGAGCCTGAGAGTTGTTCAATAAAATAAAAATGT
TTCGTTTTTTTGCTTTCGCCAGTATTTATTATTTTTCATCAATATGTATTCAATTTGGTATGTATTTAGT
AATTGTAATATATAGACAATGGTTTTCCGTTGACGTACATACATCTGACGTGTGTTTATTTAGACATAAT
AGTTATGTTTTCACATCTTTTTAATGTTCGCTTAATGCGTATGCATCTCGAGCCTATCTATGCAAATCTC
AGTGTGGGATGTAAGCCAAGTTGAGTACTTTTTCTTGAAATGATTAAAATTTCTTTTGCAATATGTCTAT
TTGCGGGACAATCTATAACAAAAAGTTTCGCTTTGTTTTTTTAAAACATCCTCATAAGCATCTGAAACAG
CTATTGAAGCTCTAAATCTGTCAAATATTGCCTGCTGTTTCTCACGCTTTTTCTCTCCAGAACTCCAAGT
CTCAAACAATTCTGAATTGGCCAACCTGAGGTTGTGACCTAAAAATGTATATTTTAGTGTTAGTTTTTAT
TGTTAATTTGTACACGTAAAGCGGCAATTAAAAGCACTCAACACAAACAAATCCAACTTGTGACGACCAC
AAACATATAGTACGAACCGCTCTCTTTCGATGCCATGACAACTTGTTTGATATAAACTTAGATTGGTGCT
TTATTTTTAATAATTTTAAACGGACTCTTTTTTCCGCAGAGTAGCTTTCGTGCACCCGTGATACCGAACA
GCTGTTTTAACAGCCTATATATTTTAACAGATCGTGACTCAGATAAAATTTCTGTTACGTAACATTGAAG
TTTGATTTTAATATTAACGACTTTCAAAAAATGGATTTTTGCCCACAAAACGTGATCAGCCAGCCTAAAG
TGCACTCGCTGCAAATAGGACCGCACGCGTAATGTATTTTAGTATTTTCTACGAGTTAAATTAATTTTTG
TATTTGACGTTTCGGGATGTTTTTAAAAAAGGTAGTTGTTGTTGCGGCAGTACCCAGTAGCCTTCCAGCG
GCTCGAAACTGAACATTTGATCTCATCCTGAAAAGAAATATTGCTATGCTCATTTCTAAGAAAATGACCA
ACCTCCATCTTGTGTCCTGCTTGGCAAGACTTTGCACCTGTTGCACCAAAAGTACATTATTTTCACTACG
CTTGCTTGAATAGAATTCTCATCGGCGCGCCTAGGCCGGCCGATCTCGGATCTGACAATGTTCAGTGCAG
AGACTCGGCTACGCCTCGTGGACTTTGAAGTTGACCAACAATGTTTATTCTTACCTCTAATAGTCCTCTG
TGGCAAGGTCAAGATTCTGTTAGAAGCCAATGAAGAACCTGGTTGTTCAATAACATTTTGTTCGTCTAAT
ATTTCACTACCGCTTGACGTTGGCTGCACTTCATGTACCTCATCTATAAACGCTTCTTCTGTATCGCTCT
GGACGTCATCTTCACTTACGTGATCTGATATTTCACTGTCAGAATCCTCACCAACAAGCTCGTCATCGCT
TTGCAGAAGAGCAGAGAGGATATGCTCATCGTCTAAAGAACTACCCATTTTATTATATATTAGTCACGAT
ATCTATAACAAGAAAATATATATATAATAAGTTATCACGTAAGTAGAACATGAAATAACAATATAATTAT
CGTATGAGTTAAATCTTAAAAGTCACGTAAAAGATAATCATGCGTCATTTTGACTCACGCGGTCGTTATA
GTTCAAAATCAGTGACACTTACCGCATTGACAAGCACGCCTCACGGGAGCTCCAAGCGGCGACTGAGATG
TCCTAAATGCACAGCGACGGATTCGCGCTATTTAGAAAGAGAGAGCAATATTTCAAGAATGCATGCGTCA
ATTTTACGCAGACTATCTTTCTAGGGTTAAAAAAGATTTGCGCTTTACTCGACCTAAACTTTAAACACGT
CATAGAATCTTCGTTTGACAAAAACCACATTGTGGCCAAGCTGTGTGACGCGACGCGCGCTAAAGAATGG
CAAACCAAGTCGCGCGAGCGTCGACTCTAGAGGATCCCCGGGTACCGAGCTCGAATTCGTAATCATGTCA
TAGCTGTTTCCTGTGTGAAATTGTTATCCGCTCACAATTCCACACAACATACGAGCCGGAAGCATAAAGT
GTAAAGCCTGGGGTGCCTAATGAGTGAGCTAACTCACATTAATTGCGTTGCGCTCACTGCCCGCTTTCCA
GTCGGGAAACCTGTCGTGCCAGCTGCATTAATGAATCGGCCAACGCGCGGGGAGAGGCGGTTTGCGTATT
GGGCGCTCTTCCGCTTCCTCGCTCACTGACTCGCTGCGCTCGGTCGTTCGGCTGCGGCGAGCGGTATCAG
CTCACTCAAAGGCGGTAATACGGT
Features (pLannotate 1.2.2; 25 found; start..end, strand, type, name):
     95..683     -  rep_origin     ori: high-copy-number ColE1/pMB1/pBR322/pUC origin of replication
    854..1714    -  CDS            AmpR: β-lactamase; bla; confers resistance to ampicillin, carbenicillin, and related antibiotics
   1715..1819    -  promoter       AmpR promoter: bla
   1914..1949    +  CDS            rop (fragment): Rop protein, which maintains plasmids at low copy number; rop
   2051..2150    +  misc_feature   bom (fragment): basis of mobility region from pBR322
   2156..2310    -  CDS            lacZα (fragment): LacZα fragment of β-galactosidase; lacZ fragment
   2314..2781    -  CDS            LEF-9 (fragment): LEF9_NPVAC - Experimental evidence at protein level: Swiss-Prot protein existence level 1. Component of the viral DNA-dependent RNA polymerase which is composed of four equimolar subunits of LEF-4, LEF-8, LEF-9, and p47. Plays an essential role in late and very late gene expression. From Autographa californica nuclear polyhedrosis virus (AcMNPV).
   2808..3011    +  CDS            FP (fragment): FP25_NPVAC - Experimental evidence at protein level: Swiss-Prot protein existence level 1. From Autographa californica nuclear polyhedrosis virus (AcMNPV).
   5071..5490    +  promoter       dU6-3 promoter: RNA polymerase III promoter for Drosophila U6-3 snRNA (Port et al., 2014)
   5511..5586    +  misc_RNA       gRNA scaffold: guide RNA scaffold for the Streptococcus pyogenes CRISPR/Cas9 system
   5829..6289    +  promoter       OpIE-2 promoter (fragment): immediate-early gene 2 from the Orgyia pseudotsugata multicapsid nucleopolyhedrovirus; strong constitutive baculovirus promoter for insect cell expression
   6303..6368    +  CDS            IE2 (fragment): VIE2_NPVOP - Protein inferred from homology: Swiss-Prot protein existence level 3. RING-finger E3 ubiquitin ligase that plays an important regulatory role during the initial stages of infection. Migrates to specific nuclear foci early in infection supposely to prepare the sites for viral replication by targeting and ubiquitinating host proteins. From Orgyia pseudotsugata multicapsid polyhedrosis virus (OpMNPV).
   6375..7094    +  CDS            mVenus: Venus YFP with monomerizing A206K mutation (Nagai et al., 2002; Kremers et al., 2006) mammalian codon-optimized
   7107..7190    +  CDS            large T antigen (fragment): large T antigen from SV40 (simian virus 40)
   7213..7334    +  polyA_signal   SV40 poly(A) signal: SV40 polyadenylation signal
   7347..7766    +  promoter       dU6-3 promoter: RNA polymerase III promoter for Drosophila U6-3 snRNA (Port et al., 2014)
   7787..7862    +  misc_RNA       gRNA scaffold: guide RNA scaffold for the Streptococcus pyogenes CRISPR/Cas9 system
   8540..8556    -  misc_feature   P element 3' end (fragment): P element 3' end
   9757..9897    +  CDS            FP (fragment): FP25_NPVAC - Experimental evidence at protein level: Swiss-Prot protein existence level 1. From Autographa californica nuclear polyhedrosis virus (AcMNPV).
   9890..9928    -  misc_feature   MCS (fragment): pUC18/19 multiple cloning site
   9961..9977    -  protein_bind   lac operator: The lac repressor binds to the lac operator to inhibit transcription in E. coli. This inhibition can be relieved by adding lactose or isopropyl-β-D-thiogalactopyranoside (IPTG). lac repressor encoded by lacI
   9985..10015   -  promoter       lac promoter: promoter for the E. coli lac operon
  10030..10051   -  protein_bind   CAP binding site: CAP binding activates transcription in the presence of cAMP. E. coli catabolite activator protein
  10064..10156   -  CDS            lacI (fragment): lac repressor; lacI; The lac repressor binds to the lac operator to inhibit transcription in E. coli. This inhibition can be relieved by adding lactose or isopropyl-β-D-thiogalactopyranoside (IPTG).
  10158..10244   -  rep_origin     RSF ori (fragment): Plasmids containing the RSF 1030 origin of replication can be propagated in E. coli cells that contain additional plasmids with compatible origins.
