[The description below was written by a language model from this plasmid's Addgene catalogue record and pLannotate feature annotations shown in this document.]
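Description:
1056E is a piggyBac (pBac) transformation plasmid for insect germline transgenesis and CRISPR. It was built to express two guide RNAs against the doublesex (dsx) gene of the fruit pest Drosophila suzukii. It is maintained in E. coli as a high-copy plasmid through a ColE1/pUC-type origin and selected with ampicillin via the β-lactamase gene. The catalogue lists about 10.2 kb, consistent with the 10,244-nt sequenced record. The feature table does not annotate the piggyBac terminal repeats. It does show fragments of the AcMNPV FP25 and LEF-9 genes on either side of the cargo region. These probably reflect the baculoviral DNA from which piggyBac was originally isolated, though the record does not say so. Remnants of lac/pUC cloning sequences are also present.

The payload consists of two separate gRNA cassettes. Each pairs a Drosophila U6-3 RNA polymerase III promoter with a Streptococcus pyogenes Cas9 gRNA scaffold. Between them sits a transformation marker: the constitutive baculovirus OpIE-2 immediate-early promoter drives monomeric yellow fluorescent mVenus, terminated by an SV40 polyadenylation signal. A short SV40 large T antigen fragment annotated just after mVenus may be a nuclear localisation tag, but the record does not confirm this. The plasmid encodes no Cas9 and no annotated transposase, so integration would need piggyBac transposase from another source, and cleavage of dsx requires Cas9 supplied separately, for example by crossing to a Cas9-expressing line.

The associated publication concerns precision-guided sterile males for suppressing an invasive crop pest. The plasmid's role there is to generate fluorescently marked D. suzukii gRNA strains that disrupt the sex-determination gene dsx.
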