Addgene plasmid #183133: 1056E
Purpose: Plasmid supports expression of 2 gRNAs targeting D.suzukii dsx, Opie-mVenus tagged, and can be integrated with pBac.
Depositing lab: Omar Akbari. Depositing organization: University of California, San Diego (UCSD). Publication: Precision Guided Sterile Males Suppress Populations of an Invasive Crop Pest. Kandul NP, Liu J, Buchman A, Shriner IC, Corder RM, Warsinger-Pepe N, Yang T, Yadav AK, Scott MJ, Marshall JM, Akbari OS. GEN Biotechnology (2022) 1:4, 372-385 10.1089/genbio.2022.0019.
Backbone
  Vector backbone: pBac
  Total vector size (bp): 10230
  Vector type: Insect Expression, CRISPR
Growth in bacteria
  Bacterial resistance: Ampicillin, 100 μg/mL
  Growth temperature: 37°C
  Growth strain: DH5alpha
  Copy number: High Copy
Gene/Insert
  Gene/Insert name: U6.3-gRNAs[dsx]
  gRNA/shRNA sequence: GCTTCCCGGCGAATCGAAGA GTGAGCTTCGCAACACAACG
  Species: D. melanogaster (fly); D.suzukii
Terms and licenses: Academic/Nonprofit Terms; Industry Terms: Not Available to Industry
How to cite: 1056E was a gift from Omar Akbari (Addgene plasmid # 183133 ; http://n2t.net/addgene:183133 ; RRID:Addgene_183133)
